>Addgene plasmid #153270 | pDGE479 | addgene full sequence | sequence record 307108 | Addgene NGS Result
TCGCGCGTTTCGGTGATGACGGTGAAAACCTCTGACACATGCAGCTCCCGGAGACGGTCACAGCTTGTCT
GTAAGCGGATGCCGGGAGCAGACAAGCCCGTCAGGGCGCGTCAGCGGGTGTTGGCGGGTGTCGGGGCTGG
CTTAACTATGCGGCATCAGAGCAGATTGTACTGAGAGTGCACCATATGCGGTGTGAAATACCGCACAGAT
GCGTAAGGAGAAAATACCGCATCAGGCGCCATTCGCCATTCAGGCTGCGCAACTGTTGGGAAGGGCGATC
GGTGCGGGCCTCTTCGCTATTACGCCAGCTGGCGAAAGGGGGATGTGCTGCAAGGCGATTAAGTTGGGTA
ACGCCAGGGTTTTCCCAGTCACGACGTTGTAAAACGACGGCCAGTGAATTCGAGCTCGGTACCTCGCGAA
TGCATCTAGATTTTGGTCTCAATGGCAAAAACTTCAAAATCTAACACAAATTTTTATTGTATTTGAGCAG
ATTTGCATAATAGTCAGCGAAGCTGTGTCAAGGGCCAACATATTATTCCCACATCGGTAGGTCAACACAT
AAACTCCAGGTTTATGAGGCTTCGTAGCAGTAGCACATGTCAAAGTCTTCTGAGACGTTGATCGGCACGT
AAGAGGTTCCAACTTTCACCATAATGAAATAAGATCACTACCGGGCGTATTTTTTGAGTTATCGAGATTT
TCAGGAGCTAAGGAAGCTAAAATGGAGAAAAAAATCACTGGATATACCACCGTTGATATATCCCAATGGC
ATCGTAAAGAACATTTTGAGGCATTTCAGTCAGTTGCTCAATGTACCTATAACCAGACCGTTCAGCTGGA
TATTACGGCCTTTTTAAAGACCGTAAAGAAAAATAAGCACAAGTTTTATCCGGCCTTTATTCACATTCTT
GCCCGCCTGATGAATGCTCATCCGGAATTCCGTATGGCAATGAAAGACGGTGAGCTGGTGATATGGGATA
GTGTTCACCCTTGTTACACCGTTTTCCATGAGCAAACTGAAACGTTTTCATCGCTCTGGAGTGAATACCA
CGACGATTTCCGGCAGTTTCTACACATATATTCGCAAGATGTGGCGTGTTACGGTGAAAACCTGGCCTAT
TTCCCTAAAGGGTTTATTGAGAATATGTTTTTCGTCTCAGCCAATCCCTGGGTGAGTTTCACCAGTTTTG
ATTTAAACGTGGCCAATATGGACAACTTCTTCGCCCCCGTTTTCACCATGGGCAAATATTATACGCAAGG
CGACAAGGTGCTGATGCCGCTGGCGATTCAGGTTCATCATGCCGTTTGTGATGGCTTCCATGTCGGTAGA
ATGCTTAATGAATTACAACAGTACTGCGATGAGTGGCAGGGGGGGCGTAAACGCCGCGTGGATCCGGCTT
ACTAAAAGCCAGATAACAGTATGCGTATTTGCGCGCTGATTTTTGCGGTATAAGAATATATACTGATATG
TATACCCGAAGTATGTCAAAAAGAGGTATGCTATGAAGCAGCGTATTACAGTGACAGTTGACAGCGACAG
CTATCAGTTGCTCAAGGCATATATGATGTCAATATCTCCGGTCTGGTAAGCACAACCATGCAGAATGAAG
CCCGTCGTCTGCGTGCCGAACGCTGGAAAGCGGAAAATCAGGAAGGGATGGCTGAGGTCGCCCGGTTTAT
TGAAATGAACGGCTCTTTTGCTGACGAGAACAGGGGCTGGTGAAATGCAGTTTAAGGTTTACACCTATAA
AAGAGAGAGCCGTTATCGTCTGTTTGTGGATGTACAGAGTGATATTATTGACACGCCCGGGCGACGGATG
GTGATCCCCCTGGCCAGTGCACGTCTGCTGTCAGATAAAGTCTCCCGTGAACTTTACCCGGTGGTGCATA
TCGGGGATGAAAGCTGGCGCATGATGACCACCGATATGGCCAGTGTGCCGGTTTCCGTTATCGGGGAAGA
AGTGGCTGATCTCAGCCACCGCGAAAATGACATCAAAAACGCCATTAACCTGATGTTCTGGGGAATATAA
ATGTCAGGCTCCCTTATACACAGCCAGTCGAAGACTTGTTTCAGAGCTATGCTGGAAACAGCATAGCAAG
TTGAAATAAGGCTAGTCCGTTATCAACTTGAAAAAGTGGCACCGAGTCGGTGCTTTTTTTTGCTTAGAGA
CCTTATCGGATCCCGGGCCCGTCGACTGCAGAGGCCTGCATGCAAGCTTGGCGTAATCATGGTCATAGCT
GTTTCCTGTGTGAAATTGTTATCCGCTCACAATTCCACACAACATACGAGCCGGAAGCATAAAGTGTAAA
GCCTGGGGTGCCTAATGAGTGAGCTAACTCACATTAATTGCGTTGCGCTCACTGCCCGCTTTCCAGTCGG
GAAACCTGTCGTGCCAGCTGCATTAATGAATCGGCCAACGCGCGGGGAGAGGCGGTTTGCGTATTGGGCG
CTCTTCCGCTTCCTCGCTCACTGACTCGCTGCGCTCGGTCGTTCGGCTGCGGCGAGCGGTATCAGCTCAC
TCAAAGGCGGTAATACGGTTATCCACAGAATCAGGGGATAACGCAGGAAAGAACATGTGAGCAAAAGGCC
AGCAAAAGGCCAGGAACCGTAAAAAGGCCGCGTTGCTGGCGTTTTTCCATAGGCTCCGCCCCCCTGACGA
GCATCACAAAAATCGACGCTCAAGTCAGAGGTGGCGAAACCCGACAGGACTATAAAGATACCAGGCGTTT
CCCCCTGGAAGCTCCCTCGTGCGCTCTCCTGTTCCGACCCTGCCGCTTACCGGATACCTGTCCGCCTTTC
TCCCTTCGGGAAGCGTGGCGCTTTCTCATAGCTCACGCTGTAGGTATCTCAGTTCGGTGTAGGTCGTTCG
CTCCAAGCTGGGCTGTGTGCACGAACCCCCCGTTCAGCCCGACCGCTGCGCCTTATCCGGTAACTATCGT
CTTGAGTCCAACCCGGTAAGACACGACTTATCGCCACTGGCAGCAGCCACTGGTAACAGGATTAGCAGAG
CGAGGTATGTAGGCGGTGCTACAGAGTTCTTGAAGTGGTGGCCTAACTACGGCTACACTAGAAGAACAGT
ATTTGGTATCTGCGCTCTGCTGAAGCCAGTTACCTTCGGAAAAAGAGTTGGTAGCTCTTGATCCGGCAAA
CAAACCACCGCTGGTAGCGGTGGTTTTTTTGTTTGCAAGCAGCAGATTACGCGCAGAAAAAAAGGATCTC
AAGAAGATCCTTTGATCTTTTCTACGGGGTCTGACGCTCAGTGGAACGAAAACTCACGTTAAGGGATTTT
GGTCATGAGATTATCAAAAAGGATCTTCACCTAGATCCTTTTAAATTAAAAATGAAGTTTTAAATCAATC
TAAAGTATATATGAGTAAACTTGGTCTGACAGTTACCAATGCTTAATCAGTGAGGCACCTATCTCAGCGA
TCTGTCTATTTCGTTCATCCATAGTTGCCTGACTCCCCGTCGTGTAGATAACTACGATACGGGAGGGCTT
ACCATCTGGCCCCAGTGCTGCAATGATACCGCGAGATCCACGCTCACCGGCTCCAGATTTATCAGCAATA
AACCAGCCAGCCGGAAGGGCCGAGCGCAGAAGTGGTCCTGCAACTTTATCCGCCTCCATCCAGTCTATTA
ATTGTTGCCGGGAAGCTAGAGTAAGTAGTTCGCCAGTTAATAGTTTGCGCAACGTTGTTGCCATTGCTAC
AGGCATCGTGGTGTCACGCTCGTCGTTTGGTATGGCTTCATTCAGCTCCGGTTCCCAACGATCAAGGCGA
GTTACATGATCCCCCATGTTGTGCAAAAAAGCGGTTAGCTCCTTCGGTCCTCCGATCGTTGTCAGAAGTA
AGTTGGCCGCAGTGTTATCACTCATGGTTATGGCAGCACTGCATAATTCTCTTACTGTCATGCCATCCGT
AAGATGCTTTTCTGTGACTGGTGAGTACTCAACCAAGTCATTCTGAGAATAGTGTATGCGGCGACCGAGT
TGCTCTTGCCCGGCGTCAATACGGGATAATACCGCGCCACATAGCAGAACTTTAAAAGTGCTCATCATTG
GAAAACGTTCTTCGGGGCGAAAACTCTCAAGGATCTTACCGCTGTTGAGATCCAGTTCGATGTAACCCAC
TCGTGCACCCAACTGATCTTCAGCATCTTTTACTTTCACCAGCGTTTCTGGGTGAGCAAAAACAGGAAGG
CAAAATGCCGCAAAAAAGGGAATAAGGGCGACACGGAAATGTTGAATACTCATACTCTTCCTTTTTCAAT
ATTATTGAAGCATTTATCAGGGTTATTGTCTCATGAGCGGATACATATTTGAATGTATTTAGAAAAATAA
ACAAATAGGGGTTCCGCGCACATTTCCCCGAAAAGTGCCACCTGACGTCTAAGAAACCATTATTATCATG
ACATTAACCTATAAAAATAGGCGTATCACGAGGCCCTTTCGTC
Features (pLannotate 1.2.2; 15 found; start..end, strand, type, name):
    137..236     +  misc_feature   bom (fragment): basis of mobility region from pBR322
    242..399     -  CDS            lacZα (fragment): LacZα fragment of β-galactosidase; lacZ fragment
    619..721     +  promoter       cat promoter: promoter of the E. coli cat gene encoding chloramphenicol acetyltransferase
    722..1380    +  CDS            CmR: chloramphenicol acetyltransferase; cat; confers resistance to chloramphenicol
   1562..1720    +  CDS            ccdA (fragment): CCDA_ECO57 - Also known as H, letA. Experimental evidence at protein level: Swiss-Prot protein existence level 1. Antitoxin component of a type II toxin-antitoxin (TA) system which inhibits the post-segregational killing (PSK) of plasmid-free cells, also referred to as a plasmid addiction system. Binds to and blocks the activity of CcdB; will also remove bound CcdB protein from the CcdB-GyrA complex by forming a CcdA-CcdB complex, a process termed rejuvenation. Functions as a transcriptional corepressor for the ccdAB operon, repression also requires CcdB (By similarity). From Escherichia coli
   1725..2027    +  CDS            ccdB: CCDB_ECOLI - Also known as G, letB, letD. Experimental evidence at protein level: Swiss-Prot protein existence level 1. Toxic component of a type II toxin-antitoxin (TA) system, functioning in plasmid maintainence. Responsible for the post- segregational killing (PSK) of plasmid-free cells, also referred to as a plasmid addiction system. Half-life of over 2 hours. Cell killing by CcdB is accompanied by filamentation, defects in chromosome and plasmid segregation, defects in cell division, formation of anucleate cells, decreased DNA synthesis and plasmid loss. Interferes with the activity of DN
   2086..2153    +  misc_RNA       tracrRNA (fragment): trans-activating CRISPR RNA for the Streptococcus pyogenes CRISPR/Cas9 system
   2256..2272    -  protein_bind   lac operator: The lac repressor binds to the lac operator to inhibit transcription in E. coli. This inhibition can be relieved by adding lactose or isopropyl-β-D-thiogalactopyranoside (IPTG). lac repressor encoded by lacI
   2280..2310    -  promoter       lac promoter: promoter for the E. coli lac operon
   2325..2346    -  protein_bind   CAP binding site: CAP binding activates transcription in the presence of cAMP. E. coli catabolite activator protein
   2359..2451    -  CDS            lacI (fragment): lac repressor; lacI; The lac repressor binds to the lac operator to inhibit transcription in E. coli. This inhibition can be relieved by adding lactose or isopropyl-β-D-thiogalactopyranoside (IPTG).
   2634..3222    -  rep_origin     ori: high-copy-number ColE1/pMB1/pBR322/pUC origin of replication
   3393..4253    -  CDS            AmpR: β-lactamase; bla; confers resistance to ampicillin, carbenicillin, and related antibiotics
   4254..4358    -  promoter       AmpR promoter: bla
   4453..35      +  CDS            rop (fragment) (across the origin): Rop protein, which maintains plasmids at low copy number; rop
