[The description below was written by a language model from this plasmid's Addgene catalogue record and pLannotate feature annotations shown in this document.]
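Description:
pDGE479 is an empty CRISPR shuttle vector built on a pUC57-BsaI backbone and designated as the M4E module in a plant multiplex genome-editing toolkit. It is a bacterial cloning intermediate rather than a plant transformation vector. It replicates in E. coli from a high-copy ColE1/pUC-type origin and carries an ampicillin resistance gene (β-lactamase with its own promoter) in the backbone. Residual lacZα, lac promoter/operator, lacI, bom and rop fragments in the annotation are remnants of the pUC-derived backbone.

The functional region is a placeholder sgRNA transcriptional unit. According to the catalogue entry it contains the Solanum lycopersicum U3 promoter, a small nuclear RNA-type promoter suited to driving guide RNA expression in plants. This promoter was not picked up by the automated annotation, presumably lying in the unannotated stretch upstream of the selection cassette. Downstream sits a cassette containing the chloramphenicol acetyltransferase gene with its cat promoter, a partial ccdA and a complete ccdB toxin gene, followed directly by a fragment of the Streptococcus pyogenes tracrRNA that corresponds to the sgRNA scaffold. Hybridized oligonucleotides encoding a target-specific spacer are cloned in place of the CmR/ccdB cassette, joining the U3 promoter to the scaffold and creating a complete sgRNA unit. Because ccdB poisons DNA gyrase in standard E. coli strains, uncut parental plasmid is counterselected, and the empty vector must be maintained in a ccdB-tolerant strain under chloramphenicol and ampicillin selection.

The associated publication indicates that such units are used for highly multiplexed editing in Nicotiana benthamiana and Arabidopsis. The record does not detail how loaded shuttle modules are assembled into the final vectors.
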