Addgene plasmid #153270: pDGE479
Purpose: (Empty Backbone) M4E shuttle vector containing the Solanum lycopersicum U3 promoter for preparation of single guide RNA transcriptional units by cloning of hybridized oligonucleotides.
Depositing lab: Johannes Stuttmann. Depositing organization: Martin-Luther-Universitaet Halle-Wittenberg. Publication: Highly efficient multiplex editing: One-shot generation of 8x Nicotiana benthamiana and 12x Arabidopsis mutants. Stuttmann J, Barthel K, Martin P, Ordon J, Erickson JL, Herr R, Ferik F, Kretschmer C, Berner T, Keilwagen J, Marillonnet S, Bonas U. Plant J. 2021 Feb 12. doi: 10.1111/tpj.15197. PubMed 33577114.
Backbone
  Vector backbone: pUC57-BsaI
  Backbone size (bp): 2700
  Vector type: CRISPR
  Selectable markers: ccdB
Growth in bacteria
  Bacterial resistance: Chloramphenicol and Ampicillin, 25 & 100 μg/mL
  Growth temperature: 37°C
  Growth strain: ccdB Survival
  Copy number: High Copy
Gene/Insert
  Gene/Insert name: None
Terms and licenses: Academic/Nonprofit Terms; Industry Terms: Not Available to Industry
Depositor comments: Please visit https://www.biorxiv.org/content/10.1101/2020.03.31.018671v2 for bioRxiv preprint.
How to cite: pDGE479 was a gift from Johannes Stuttmann (Addgene plasmid # 153270 ; http://n2t.net/addgene:153270 ; RRID:Addgene_153270)
